>Addgene plasmid #145008 | TFORF3532 | depositor full sequence | sequence record 287138 | Full Sequence
TTAATGTAGTCTTATGCAATACTCTTGTAGTCTTGCAACATGGTAACGATGAGTTAGCAACATGCCTTAC
AAGGAGAGAAAAAGCACCGTGCATGCCGATTGGTGGAAGTAAGGTGGTACGATCGTGCCTTATTAGGAAG
GCAACAGACGGGTCTGACATGGATTGGACGAACCACTGAATTGCCGCATTGCAGAGATATTGTATTTAAG
TGCCTAGCTCGATACATAAACGGGTCTCTCTGGTTAGACCAGATCTGAGCCTGGGAGCTCTCTGGCTAAC
TAGGGAACCCACTGCTTAAGCCTCAATAAAGCTTGCCTTGAGTGCTTCAAGTAGTGTGTGCCCGTCTGTT
GTGTGACTCTGGTAACTAGAGATCCCTCAGACCCTTTTAGTCAGTGTGGAAAATCTCTAGCAGTGGCGCC
CGAACAGGGACTTGAAAGCGAAAGGGAAACCAGAGGAGCTCTCTCGACGCAGGACTCGGCTTGCTGAAGC
GCGCACGGCAAGAGGCGAGGGGCGGCGACTGGTGAGTACGCCAAAAATTTTGACTAGCGGAGGCTAGAAG
GAGAGAGATGGGTGCGAGAGCGTCAGTATTAAGCGGGGGAGAATTAGATCGCGATGGGAAAAAATTCGGT
TAAGGCCAGGGGGAAAGAAAAAATATAAATTAAAACATATAGTATGGGCAAGCAGGGAGCTAGAACGATT
CGCAGTTAATCCTGGCCTGTTAGAAACATCAGAAGGCTGTAGACAAATACTGGGACAGCTACAACCATCC
CTTCAGACAGGATCAGAAGAACTTAGATCATTATATAATACAGTAGCAACCCTCTATTGTGTGCATCAAA
GGATAGAGATAAAAGACACCAAGGAAGCTTTAGACAAGATAGAGGAAGAGCAAAACAAAAGTAAGACCAC
CGCACAGCAAGCGGCCGCTGATCTTCAGACCTGGAGGAGGAGATATGAGGGACAATTGGAGAAGTGAATT
ATATAAATATAAAGTAGTAAAAATTGAACCATTAGGAGTAGCACCCACCAAGGCAAAGAGAAGAGTGGTG
CAGAGAGAAAAAAGAGCAGTGGGAATAGGAGCTTTGTTCCTTGGGTTCTTGGGAGCAGCAGGAAGCACTA
TGGGCGCAGCGTCAATGACGCTGACGGTACAGGCCAGACAATTATTGTCTGGTATAGTGCAGCAGCAGAA
CAATTTGCTGAGGGCTATTGAGGCGCAACAGCATCTGTTGCAACTCACAGTCTGGGGCATCAAGCAGCTC
CAGGCAAGAATCCTGGCTGTGGAAAGATACCTAAAGGATCAACAGCTCCTGGGGATTTGGGGTTGCTCTG
GAAAACTCATTTGCACCACTGCTGTGCCTTGGAATGCTAGTTGGAGTAATAAATCTCTGGAACAGATTTG
GAATCACACGACCTGGATGGAGTGGGACAGAGAAATTAACAATTACACAAGCTTAATACACTCCTTAATT
GAAGAATCGCAAAACCAGCAAGAAAAGAATGAACAAGAATTATTGGAATTAGATAAATGGGCAAGTTTGT
GGAATTGGTTTAACATAACAAATTGGCTGTGGTATATAAAATTATTCATAATGATAGTAGGAGGCTTGGT
AGGTTTAAGAATAGTTTTTGCTGTACTTTCTATAGTGAATAGAGTTAGGCAGGGATATTCACCATTATCG
TTTCAGACCCACCTCCCAACCCCGAGGGGACCCATGCATTGCATCTCAATTAGTCAGCAACCAGGTGTGG
AAAGTCCCCAGGCTCCCCAGCAGGCAGAAGTATGCAAAGCATGCGTCTCAATTAGTCAGCAACCATAGTC
CCGCCCCTAACTCCGCCCATCCCGCCCCTAACTCCGCCCAGTTCCGCCCATTCTCCGCCCCATGGCTGAC
TAATTTTTTTTATTTATGCAGAGGCCGAGGCCGCCTCGGCCTCTGAGCTATTCCAGAAGTAGTGAGGAGG
CTTTTTTGGAGGCCTAGGCTTTTGCAAAAAGCTTTCTAGAGGTACCACCGGAGCTTACCATGACCGAGTA
CAAGCCCACGGTGCGCCTCGCCACCCGCGACGACGTCCCCAGGGCCGTACGCACCCTCGCCGCCGCGTTC
GCCGACTACCCCGCCACGCGCCACACCGTCGATCCGGACCGCCACATCGAGCGGGTCACCGAGCTGCAAG
AACTCTTCCTCACGCGCGTCGGGCTCGACATCGGCAAGGTGTGGGTCGCGGACGACGGCGCCGCCGTGGC
GGTCTGGACCACGCCGGAGAGCGTCGAAGCGGGGGCGGTGTTCGCCGAGATCGGCCCGCGCATGGCCGAG
TTGAGCGGTTCCCGGCTGGCCGCGCAGCAACAGATGGAAGGCCTCCTGGCGCCGCACCGGCCCAAGGAGC
CCGCGTGGTTCCTGGCCACCGTCGGCGTCTCGCCCGACCACCAGGGCAAGGGTCTGGGCAGCGCCGTCGT
GCTCCCCGGAGTGGAGGCGGCCGAGCGCGCCGGGGTGCCCGCCTTCCTGGAGACCTCCGCGCCCCGCAAC
CTCCCCTTCTACGAGCGGCTCGGCTTCACCGTCACCGCCGACGTCGAGGTGCCCGAAGGACCGCGCACCT
GGTGCATGACCCGCAAGCCCGGTGCCAGTTAACGAATTCTAGATCTTGAGACAAATGGCAGTATTCATCC
ACAATTTTAAAAGAAAAGGGGGGATTGGGGGGTACAGTGCAGGGGAAAGAATAGTAGACATAATAGCAAC
AGACATACAAACTAAAGAATTACAAAAACAAATTACAAAAATTCAAAATTTTCGGGTTTATTACAGGGAC
AGCAGAGATCCACTTTGGCGCCGGCTCGAGGCCTGCAGGTGCAAAGATGGATAAAGTTTTAAACAGAGAG
GAATCTTTGCAGCTAATGGACCTTCTAGGTCTTGAAAGGAGTGGGAATTGGCTCCGGTGCCCGTCAGTGG
GCAGAGCGCACATCGCCCACAGTCCCCGAGAAGTTGGGGGGAGGGGTCGGCAATTGAACCGGTGCCTAGA
GAAGGTGGCGCGGGGTAAACTGGGAAAGTGATGTCGTGTACTGGCTCCGCCTTTTTCCCGAGGGTGGGGG
AGAACCGTATATAAGTGCAGTAGTCGCCGTGAACGTTCTTTTTCGCAACGGGTTTGCCGCCAGAACACAG
GTAAGTGCCGTGTGTGGTTCCCGCGGGCCTGGCCTCTTTACGGGTTATGGCCCTTGCGTGCCTTGAATTA
CTTCCACCTGGCTGCAGTACGTGATTCTTGATCCCGAGCTTCGGGTTGGAAGTGGGTGGGAGAGTTCGAG
GCCTTGCGCTTAAGGAGCCCCTTCGCCTCGTGCTTGAGTTGAGGCCTGGCCTGGGCGCTGGGGCCGCCGC
GTGCGAATCTGGTGGCACCTTCGCGCCTGTCTCGCTGCTTTCGATAAGTCTCTAGCCATTTAAAATTTTT
GATGACCTGCTGCGACGCTTTTTTTCTGGCAAGATAGTCTTGTAAATGCGGGCCAAGATCTGCACACTGG
TATTTCGGTTTTTGGGGCCGCGGGCGGCGACGGGGCCCGTGCGTCCCAGCGCACATGTTCGGCGAGGCGG
GGCCTGCGAGCGCGGCCACCGAGAATCGGACGGGGGTAGTCTCAAGCTGGCCGGCCTGCTCTGGTGCCTG
GCCTCGCGCCGCCGTGTATCGCCCCGCCCTGGGCGGCAAGGCTGGCCCGGTCGGCACCAGTTGCGTGAGC
GGAAAGATGGCCGCTTCCCGGCCCTGCTGCAGGGAGCTCAAAATGGAGGACGCGGCGCTCGGGAGAGCGG
GCGGGTGAGTCACCCACACAAAGGAAAAGGGCCTTTCCGTCCTCAGCCGTCGCTTCATGTGACTCCACGG
AGTACCGGGCGCCGTCCAGGCACCTCGATTAGTTCTCGAGCTTTTGGAGTACGTCGTCTTTAGGTTGGGG
GGAGGGGTTTTATGCGATGGAGTTTCCCCACACTGAGTGGGTGGAGACTGAAGTTAGGCCAGCTTGGCAC
TTGATGTAATTCTCCTTGGAATTTGCCCTTTTTGAGTTTGGATCTTGGTTCATTCTCAAGCCTCAGACAG
TGGTTCAAAGTTTTTTTCTTCCATTTCAGGTGTCGTGAGGCTAGCATCGATTGATCAACAAGTTTGTACA
AAAAAGTTGGCACCATGGCCGAAGGCGGGGCTAGCAAAGGTGGTGGAGAAGAGCCCGGGAAGCTGCCGGA
GCCGGCAGAGGAGGAATCCCAGGTTTTGCGCGGAACTGGCCACTGTAAGTGGTTCAATGTGCGCATGGGA
TTTGGATTCATCTCCATGATAAACCGAGAGGGAAGCCCCTTGGATATTCCAGTCGATGTATTTGTACACC
AAAGCAAACTATTCATGGAAGGATTTAGAAGCCTAAAAGAAGGAGAACCAGTGGAATTCACATTTAAAAA
ATCTTCCAAAGGCCTTGAGTCAATACGGGTAACAGGACCTGGTGGGAGCCCCTGTTTAGGAAGTGAAAGA
AGACCCAAAGGGAAGACACTACAGAAAAGAAAACCAAAGGGAGATAGATGCTACAACTGTGGTGGCCTTG
ATCATCATGCTAAGGAATGTAGTCTACCTCCTCAGCCAAAGAAGTGCCATTACTGTCAGAGCATCATGCA
CATGGTGGCAAACTGCCCACATAAAAATGTTGCACAGCCACCCGCGAGTTCTCAGGGAAGACAGGAAGCA
GAATCCCAGCCATGCACTTCAACTCTCCCTCGAGAAGTGGGAGGCGGGCATGGCTGTACATCACCACCGT
TTCCTCAGGAGGCTAGGGCAGAGATCTCAGAACGGTCAGGCAGGTCACCTCAAGAAGCTTCCTCCACGAA
GTCATCTATAGCACCAGAAGAGCAAAGCAAAAAGGGGCCTTCAGTTCAAAAAAGGAAAAAGACATTGCCA
ACTTTCTTGTACAAAGTGGTTGATATCGGTAAGCCTATCCCTAACCCTCTCCTCGGTCTCGATTCTACGT
AGTAATGAACTAGTCCGTAACTTGAAAGTATTTCGATTTCTTGGCTTTATATATCTTGTGGAAAGGACGA
GATACGTCATTCGAAATCCTGCAGACGCGTTAAGTCGACAATCAACCTCTGGATTACAAAATTTGTGAAA
GATTGACTGGTATTCTTAACTATGTTGCTCCTTTTACGCTATGTGGATACGCTGCTTTAATGCCTTTGTA
TCATGCTATTGCTTCCCGTATGGCTTTCATTTTCTCCTCCTTGTATAAATCCTGGTTGCTGTCTCTTTAT
GAGGAGTTGTGGCCCGTTGTCAGGCAACGTGGCGTGGTGTGCACTGTGTTTGCTGACGCAACCCCCACTG
GTTGGGGCATTGCCACCACCTGTCAGCTCCTTTCCGGGACTTTCGCTTTCCCCCTCCCTATTGCCACGGC
GGAACTCATCGCCGCCTGCCTTGCCCGCTGCTGGACAGGGGCTCGGCTGTTGGGCACTGACAATTCCGTG
GTGTTGTCGGGGAAATCATCGTCCTTTCCTTGGCTGCTCGCCTGTGTTGCCACCTGGATTCTGCGCGGGA
CGTCCTTCTGCTACGTCCCTTCGGCCCTCAATCCAGCGGACCTTCCTTCCCGCGGCCTGCTGCCGGCTCT
GCGGCCTCTTCCGCGTCTTCGCCTTCGCCCTCAGACGAGTCGGATCTCCCTTTGGGCCGCCTCCCCGCGT
CGACTTTAAGACCAATGACTTACAAGGCAGCTGTAGATCTTAGCCACTTTTTAAAAGAAAAGGGGGGACT
GGAAGGGCTAATTCACTCCCAACGAAGACAAGATCTGCTTTTTGCTTGTACTGGGTCTCTCTGGTTAGAC
CAGATCTGAGCCTGGGAGCTCTCTGGCTAACTAGGGAACCCACTGCTTAAGCCTCAATAAAGCTTGCCTT
GAGTGCTTCAAGTAGTGTGTGCCCGTCTGTTGTGTGACTCTGGTAACTAGAGATCCCTCAGACCCTTTTA
GTCAGTGTGGAAAATCTCTAGCAGTACGTATAGTAGTTCATGTCATCTTATTATTCAGTATTTATAACTT
GCAAAGAAATGAATATCAGAGAGTGAGAGGAACTTGTTTATTGCAGCTTATAATGGTTACAAATAAAGCA
ATAGCATCACAAATTTCACAAATAAAGCATTTTTTTCACTGCATTCTAGTTGTGGTTTGTCCAAACTCAT
CAATGTATCTTATCATGTCTGGCTCTAGCTATCCCGCCCCTAACTCCGCCCATCCCGCCCCTAACTCCGC
CCAGTTCCGCCCATTCTCCGCCCCATGGCTGACTAATTTTTTTTATTTATGCAGAGGCCGAGGCCGCCTC
GGCCTCTGAGCTATTCCAGAAGTAGTGAGGAGGCTTTTTTGGAGGCCTAGGGACGTACCCAATTCGCCCT
ATAGTGAGTCGTATTACGCGCGCTCACTGGCCGTCGTTTTACAACGTCGTGACTGGGAAAACCCTGGCGT
TACCCAACTTAATCGCCTTGCAGCACATCCCCCTTTCGCCAGCTGGCGTAATAGCGAAGAGGCCCGCACC
GATCGCCCTTCCCAACAGTTGCGCAGCCTGAATGGCGAATGGG
[124 nt withheld, positions 6554-6677]
C
[91 nt withheld, positions 6679-6769]
A
[49 nt withheld, positions 6771-6819]
CCTTTGACGTTGGAGTCCACGTTCTTT
[37 nt withheld, positions 6847-6883]
ACCCTATCTCGGTCTATTCTTTTGATTTATAAGGGATTTTGCCGATTTCGGCCTATTGGTTAAAAAATGA
GCTGATTTAACAAAAATTTAACGCGAATTTTAACAAAATATTAACGCTTACAATTTAGGTGGCACTTTTC
GGGGAAATGTGCGCGGAACCCCTATTTGTTTATTTTTCTAAATACATTCAAATATGTATCCGCTCATGAG
ACAATAACCCTGATAAATGCTTCAATAATATTGAAAAAGGAAGAGTATGAGTATTCAACATTTCCGTGTC
GCCCTTATTCCCTTTTTTGCGGCATTTTGCCTTCCTGTTTTTGCTCACCCAGAAACGCTGGTGAAAGTAA
AAGATGCTGAAGATCAGTTGGGTGCACGAGTGGGTTACATCGAACTGGATCTCAACAGCGGTAAGATCCT
TGAGAGTTTTCGCCCCGAAGAACGTTTTCCAATGATGAGCACTTTTAAAGTTCTGCTATGTGGCGCGGTA
TTATCCCGTATTGACGCCGGGCAAGAGCAACTCGGTCGCCGCATACACTATTCTCAGAATGACTTGGTTG
AGTACTCACCAGTCACAGAAAAGCATCTTACGGATGGCATGACAGTAAGAGAATTATGCAGTGCTGCCAT
AACCATGAGTGATAACACTGCGGCCAACTTACTTCTGACAACGATCGGAGGACCGAAGGAGCTAACCGCT
TTTTTGCACAACATGGGGGATCATGTAACTCGCCTTGATCGTTGGGAACCGGAGCTGAATGAAGCCATAC
CAAACGACGAGCGTGACACCACGATGCCTGTAGCAATGGCAACAACGTTGCGCAAACTATTAACTGGCGA
ACTACTTACTCTAGCTTCCCGGCAACAATTAATAGACTGGATGGAGGCGGATAAAGTTGCAGGACCACTT
CTGCGCTCGGCCCTTCCGGCTGGCTGGTTTATTGCTGATAAATCTGGAGCCGGTGAGCGTGGGTCTCGCG
GTATCATTGCAGCACTGGGGCCAGATGGTAAGCCCTCCCGTATCGTAGTTATCTACACGACGGGGAGTCA
GGCAACTATGGATGAACGAAATAGACAGATCGCTGAGATAGGTGCCTCACTGATTAAGCATTGGTAACTG
TCAGACCAAGTTTACTCATATATACTTTAGATTGATTTAAAACTTCATTTTTAATTTAAAAGGATCTAGG
TGAAGATCCTTTTTGATAATCTCATGACCAAAATCCCTTAACGTGAGTTTTCGTTCCACTGAGCGTCAGA
CCCCGTAGAAAAGATCAAAGGATCTTCTTGAGATCCTTTTTTTCTGCGCGTAATCTGCTGCTTGCAAACA
AAAAAACCACCGCTACCAGCGGTGGTTTGTTTGCCGGATCAAGAGCTACCAACTCTTTTTCCGAAGGTAA
CTGGCTTCAGCAGAGCGCAGATACCAAATACTGTTCTTCTAGTGTAGCCGTAGTTAGGCCACCACTTCAA
GAACTCTGTAGCACCGCCTACATACCTCGCTCTGCTAATCCTGTTACCAGTGGCTGCTGCCAGTGGCGAT
AAGTCGTGTCTTACCGGGTTGGACTCAAGACGATAGTTACCGGATAAGGCGCAGCGGTCGGGCTGAACGG
GGGGTTCGTGCACACAGCCCAGCTTGGAGCGAACGACCTACACCGAACTGAGATACCTACAGCGTGAGCT
ATGAGAAAGCGCCACGCTTCCCGAAGGGAGAAAGGCGGACAGGTATCCGGTAAGCGGCAGGGTCGGAACA
GGAGAGCGCACGAGGGAGCTTCCAGGGGGAAACGCCTGGTATCTTTATAGTCCTGTCGGGTTTCGCCACC
TCTGACTTGAGCGTCGATTTTTGTGATGCTCGTCAGGGGGGCGGAGCCTATGGAAAAACGCCAGCAACGC
GGCCTTTTTACGGTTCCTGGCCTTTTGCTGGCCTTTTGCTCACATGTTCTTTCCTGCGTTATCCCCTGAT
TCTGTGGATAACCGTATTACCGCCTTTGAGTGAGCTGATACCGCTCGCCGCAGCCGAACGACCGAGCGCA
GCGAGTCAGTGAGCGAGGAAGCGGAAGAGCGCCCAATACGCAAACCGCCTCTCCCCGCGCGTTGGCCGAT
TCATTAATGCAGCTGGCACGACAGGTTTCCCGACTGGAAAGCGGGCAGTGAGCGCAACGCAATTAATGTG
AGTTAGCTCACTCATTAGGCACCCCAGGCTTTACACTTTATGCTTCCGGCTCGTATGTTGTGTGGAATTG
TGAGCGGATAACAATTTCACACAGGAAACAGCTATGACCATGATTACGCCAAGCGCGCAATTAACCCTCA
CTAAAGGGAACAAAAGCTGGAGCTGCAAGC
Features (pLannotate 1.2.2; 34 found; start..end, strand, type, name):
      5..231     +  promoter       RSV promoter: Rous sarcoma virus enhancer/promoter
    232..412     +  LTR            5' LTR (truncated): truncated 5' long terminal repeat (LTR) from HIV-1
    459..584     +  misc_feature   HIV-1 Ψ: packaging signal of human immunodeficiency virus type 1
    568..931     +  CDS            HIV-1 gag (fragment): gag protein from human immunodeficiency virus 1; gag
   1077..1310    +  misc_feature   RRE: The Rev response element (RRE) of HIV-1 allows for Rev-dependent mRNA export from the nucleus to the cytoplasm.
   1687..1713    +  CDS            Rev (fragment): human immunodeficiency virus 1 (HIV-1) Rev protein; rev; enhances nuclear export of unspliced and incompletely spliced viral mRNAs
   1720..1743    +  promoter       SV40 promoter (fragment): SV40 early promoter
   1744..1815    +  promoter       SV40 promoter (fragment): SV40 enhancer and early promoter
   1839..1974    +  rep_origin     SV40 ori: SV40 origin of replication
   2020..2616    +  CDS            PuroR (fragment): puromycin N-acetyltransferase; pac from Streptomyces; confers resistance to puromycin
   2665..2782    +  misc_feature   cPPT/CTS: central polypurine tract and central termination sequence of HIV-1
   2847..2913    +  CDS            small t antigen (fragment): SV40 (simian virus 40) small t antigen
   2920..4098    +  promoter       EF-1α promoter: strong constitutive promoter for human elongation factor EF-1α
   4119..4136    +  protein_bind   attB1 (fragment): mutant version of attB; core recombination site for the Gateway® BP reaction BP Clonase™
   4145..4894    +  CDS            LIN28B: LN28B_HUMAN - Also known as CSDD2. Experimental evidence at protein level: Swiss-Prot protein existence level 1. Suppressor of microRNA (miRNA) biogenesis, including that of let-7 and possibly of miR107, miR-143 and miR-200c. Binds primary let-7 transcripts (pri-let-7), including pri-let-7g and pri-let-7a-1, and sequester them in the nucleolus, away from the microprocessor complex, hence preventing their processing into mature miRNA (PubMed:22118463). Does not act on pri-miR21 (PubMed:22118463). The repression of let-7 expression is required for normal development and contributes to maintain t
   4902..4919    -  protein_bind   attB2 (fragment): mutant version of attB; core recombination site for the Gateway® BP reaction BP Clonase™
   4928..4969    +  CDS            V5 tag: epitope tag from simian virus 5
   4985..5038    +  promoter       U6 promoter (fragment): RNA polymerase III promoter for human U6 snRNA
   5080..5668    +  misc_feature   WPRE: woodchuck hepatitis virus posttranscriptional regulatory element
   5719..5738    +  misc_feature   cPPT/CTS (fragment): central polypurine tract and central termination sequence of HIV-1
   5740..5973    +  LTR            3' LTR (ΔU3): self-inactivating 3' long terminal repeat (LTR) from HIV-1
   6051..6172    +  polyA_signal   SV40 poly(A) signal: SV40 polyadenylation signal
   6212..6347    +  rep_origin     SV40 ori: SV40 origin of replication
   6368..6386    -  promoter       T7 promoter: promoter for bacteriophage T7 RNA polymerase
   6394..6549    +  CDS            lacZα (fragment): LacZα fragment of β-galactosidase; lacZ fragment
   6554..6982    +  rep_origin     f1 ori (sequence partly withheld): f1 bacteriophage origin of replication; arrow indicates direction of (+) strand synthesis
   7035..7139    +  promoter       AmpR promoter: bla
   7140..8000    +  CDS            AmpR: β-lactamase; bla; confers resistance to ampicillin, carbenicillin, and related antibiotics
   8171..8759    +  rep_origin     ori: high-copy-number ColE1/pMB1/pBR322/pUC origin of replication
   8942..9034    +  CDS            lacI (fragment): lac repressor; lacI; The lac repressor binds to the lac operator to inhibit transcription in E. coli. This inhibition can be relieved by adding lactose or isopropyl-β-D-thiogalactopyranoside (IPTG).
   9047..9068    +  protein_bind   CAP binding site: CAP binding activates transcription in the presence of cAMP. E. coli catabolite activator protein
   9083..9113    +  promoter       lac promoter: promoter for the E. coli lac operon
   9121..9137    +  protein_bind   lac operator: The lac repressor binds to the lac operator to inhibit transcription in E. coli. This inhibition can be relieved by adding lactose or isopropyl-β-D-thiogalactopyranoside (IPTG). lac repressor encoded by lacI
   9182..9200    +  promoter       T3 promoter: promoter for bacteriophage T3 RNA polymerase
