[The description below was written by a language model from this plasmid's Addgene catalogue record and pLannotate feature annotations shown in this document.]
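Description:
TFORF3532 is a lentiviral mammalian expression plasmid built on the pLX_TRC317 backbone from the Broad Institute Genetic Perturbation Platform, carrying the human LIN28B open reading frame as one member of a barcoded transcription factor ORF collection. In bacteria it is maintained through a high-copy ColE1/pUC-type origin and selected with ampicillin via the β-lactamase gene. An f1 origin and remnants of a lac/lacZα cloning region flanked by T7 and T3 promoters are also annotated in the backbone. The depositor notes that the plasmid can recombine during propagation.

The viral portion has a third-generation, self-inactivating layout: an RSV promoter drives a truncated HIV-1 5' LTR, followed by the Ψ packaging signal, a gag fragment, the RRE for Rev-dependent export of the genomic RNA, a cPPT/CTS element and a ΔU3 3' LTR with a downstream SV40 polyadenylation signal. Within the transferred region, an SV40 promoter/origin segment precedes the puromycin N-acetyltransferase gene, allowing selection of transduced cells. A separate EF-1α promoter drives LIN28B. The ORF was inserted by Gateway cloning and sits between attB1 and attB2 remnants, followed by the C-terminal V5 epitope tag for detection, with a WPRE downstream to enhance transcript expression. LIN28B is annotated as a suppressor of microRNA biogenesis, notably of let-7.

According to the record, each construct in the collection carries a unique 24-bp barcode so that ORFs can be identified in pooled overexpression screens. The barcode itself is not annotated in the feature table, so its position is not stated. A short U6 promoter fragment is annotated between the V5 tag and the WPRE, but the record does not explain its role.
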