Addgene plasmid #145008: TFORF3532
Purpose: Lentiviral vector for overexpressing transcription factor ORFs with unique 24-bp barcodes. Barcodes facilitate identification of transcription factors in pooled screens.
Depositing lab: Feng Zhang. Depositing organization: Broad Institute. Publication: A transcription factor atlas of directed differentiation. Joung J, Ma S, Tay T, Geiger-Schuller KR, Kirchgatterer PC, Verdine VK, Guo B, Arias-Garcia MA, Allen WE, Singh A, Kuksenko O, Abudayyeh OO, Gootenberg JS, Fu Z, Macrae RK, Buenrostro JD, Regev A, Zhang F. Cell. 2023 Jan 5;186(1):209-229.e26. doi: 10.1016/j.cell.2022.11.026. PubMed 36608654.
Backbone
  Vector backbone: pLX_TRC317
  Backbone manufacturer: Broad Institute Genetic Perturbation Platform
  Backbone size w/o insert (bp): 8264
  Vector type: Mammalian Expression, Lentiviral
  Selectable markers: Puromycin
Growth in bacteria
  Bacterial resistance: Ampicillin, 100 μg/mL
  Growth temperature: 37°C
  Growth strain: NEB Stable
  Copy number: High Copy
Gene/Insert
  Gene/Insert name: LIN28B
  Species: H. sapiens (human)
  Insert size (bp): 959
  Entrez Gene: LIN28B (a.k.a. CSDD2)
  Promoter: EF1a
  Tag / fusion protein: V5 (C terminal on insert)
  Cloning method: Gateway Cloning
  Sequencing primers: 5′ GGGTGGAGACTGAAGTTAGGCCAG; 3′ CACATAGCGTAAAAGGAGCAACATAG
Resource information
  A portion of this plasmid was derived from a plasmid made by: Broad Institute Genetic Perturbation Platform
Terms and licenses: Academic/Nonprofit Terms; Industry Terms: Not Available to Industry
Depositor comments: NM_001004317.3 Please test multiple small colonies in case of plasmid recombination. To make this collection available in a timely manner, a portion of this collection was not fully sequenced by Addgene. If an Addgene verified full plasmid sequence is not available, please contact us prior to placing an order to request the full sequence.
How to cite: TFORF3532 was a gift from Feng Zhang (Addgene plasmid # 145008 ; http://n2t.net/addgene:145008 ; RRID:Addgene_145008)
