>Addgene plasmid #145008 | TFORF3532 | depositor partial sequence | sequence record 287139 | Insert
ATCGATTGATCAACAAGTTTGTACAAAAAAGTTGGCACCATGGCCGAAGGCGGGGCTAGCAAAGGTGGTG
GAGAAGAGCCCGGGAAGCTGCCGGAGCCGGCAGAGGAGGAATCCCAGGTTTTGCGCGGAACTGGCCACTG
TAAGTGGTTCAATGTGCGCATGGGATTTGGATTCATCTCCATGATAAACCGAGAGGGAAGCCCCTTGGAT
ATTCCAGTCGATGTATTTGTACACCAAAGCAAACTATTCATGGAAGGATTTAGAAGCCTAAAAGAAGGAG
AACCAGTGGAATTCACATTTAAAAAATCTTCCAAAGGCCTTGAGTCAATACGGGTAACAGGACCTGGTGG
GAGCCCCTGTTTAGGAAGTGAAAGAAGACCCAAAGGGAAGACACTACAGAAAAGAAAACCAAAGGGAGAT
AGATGCTACAACTGTGGTGGCCTTGATCATCATGCTAAGGAATGTAGTCTACCTCCTCAGCCAAAGAAGT
GCCATTACTGTCAGAGCATCATGCACATGGTGGCAAACTGCCCACATAAAAATGTTGCACAGCCACCCGC
GAGTTCTCAGGGAAGACAGGAAGCAGAATCCCAGCCATGCACTTCAACTCTCCCTCGAGAAGTGGGAGGC
GGGCATGGCTGTACATCACCACCGTTTCCTCAGGAGGCTAGGGCAGAGATCTCAGAACGGTCAGGCAGGT
CACCTCAAGAAGCTTCCTCCACGAAGTCATCTATAGCACCAGAAGAGCAAAGCAAAAAGGGGCCTTCAGT
TCAAAAAAGGAAAAAGACATTGCCAACTTTCTTGTACAAAGTGGTTGATATCGGTAAGCCTATCCCTAAC
CCTCTCCTCGGTCTCGATTCTACGTAGTAATGAACTAGTCCGTAACTTGAAAGTATTTCGATTTCTTGGC
TTTATATATCTTGTGGAAAGGACGAGATACGTCATTCGAAATCCTGCAG
