>Addgene plasmid #145008 | TFORF3532 | depositor partial sequence | sequence record 287140 | Barcode
GATACGTCATTCGAAATCCTGCAG
