>Addgene plasmid #145008 | TFORF3532 | addgene partial sequence | sequence record 313875 | WPRE-R 5'-CATAGCGTAAAAGGAGCAACA-3'
TTTGTAATCCAGAGGTTGATTGTCGACTTAACGCGTCTGCAGGATTTCGAATGACGTATCTCGTCCTTTC
CACAAGATATATAAAGCCAAGAAATCGAAATACTTTCAAGTTACGGACTAGTTCATTACTACGTAGAATC
GAGACCGAGGAGAGGGTTAGGGATAGGCTTACCGATATCAACCACTTTGTACAAGAAAGTTGGCAATGTC
TTTTTCCTTTTTTGAACTGAAGGCCCCTTTTTGCTTTGCTCTTCTGGTGCTATAGATGACTTCGTGGAGG
AAGCTTCTTGAGGTGACCTGCCTGACCGTTCTGAGATCTCTGCCCTAGCCTCCTGAGGAAACGGTGGTGA
TGTACAGCCATGCCCGCCTCCCACTTCTCGAGGGAGAGTTGAAGTGCATGGCTGGGATTCTGCTTCCTGT
CTTCCCTGAGAACTCGCGGGTGGCTGTGCAACATTTTTATGTGGGCAGTTTGCCACCATGTGCATGATGC
TCTGACAGTAATGGCACTTCTTTGGCTGAGGAGGTAGACTACATTCCTTAGCATGATGATCAAGGCCACC
ACAGTTGTAGCATCTATCTCCCTTTGGTTTTCTTTTCTGTAGTGTCTTCCCTTTGGGTCTTCTTTCACTT
CCTAAACAGGGGCTCCCACCAGGTCCTGTTACCCGTATTGACTCAAGGC
